Addgene plasmid #238328: pBB3-ScVip1-536-1107-K554A-K556A-K644A
Purpose: ScVip1-536-1107-K554A-K556A-K644A protein expression in insect cells
Depositing lab: Michael Hothorn. Depositing organization: University of Geneva. Publication: A small signaling domain controls PPIP5K phosphatase activity in phosphate homeostasis. Raia P, Lee K, Bartsch SM, Rico-Resendiz F, Portugal-Calisto D, Vadas O, Panse VG, Fiedler D, Hothorn M. Nat Commun. 2025 Feb 19;16(1):1753. doi: 10.1038/s41467-025-56937-0. PubMed 39966396.
Backbone
  Vector backbone: pBB3
  Vector type: Insect Expression
Growth in bacteria
  Bacterial resistance: Gentamicin, 10 μg/mL
  Growth temperature: 37°C
  Growth strain: DH5alpha
  Copy number: High Copy
Gene/Insert
  Gene/Insert name: VIP1 (alt name: PPIP5K)
  Species: S. cerevisiae (budding yeast)
  Insert size (bp): 1716
  Mutation: ScVip1-536-1107-K554A-K556A-K644A
  Entrez Gene: VIP1 (a.k.a. YLR410W)
  Tag / fusion protein: His10-Tag, Twin-Strep-tag, TEV (N terminal on backbone)
  Cloning method: Gibson Cloning
Terms and licenses: Academic/Nonprofit Terms; Industry Terms: Not Available to Industry
How to cite: pBB3-ScVip1-536-1107-K554A-K556A-K644A was a gift from Michael Hothorn (Addgene plasmid # 238328 ; http://n2t.net/addgene:238328 ; RRID:Addgene_238328)
