[The description below was written by a language model from this plasmid's Addgene catalogue record and pLannotate feature annotations shown in this document.]
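Description:
pBB3-ScVip1-536-1107-K554A-K556A-K644A is a baculovirus transfer plasmid of about 6 kb, built on the pBB3 backbone, for producing a fragment of the budding yeast inositol pyrophosphate enzyme Vip1 (PPIP5K, YLR410W) in insect cells. It replicates in E. coli from a high-copy ColE1/pUC-type origin and is selected with gentamicin through the aacC1 acetyltransferase gene, driven by a class 1 integron Pc promoter. The expression cassettes and the gentamicin marker lie between Tn7L and Tn7R mini-transposon ends. This layout is typical of vectors whose payload is moved by Tn7 transposition into a baculovirus bacmid to generate recombinant virus. A loxP site is also annotated, which in vectors of this type can allow Cre-mediated fusion with other plasmids, although the record does not describe its use here.

The 1,716 bp insert, introduced by Gibson cloning, encodes Vip1 residues 536–1107 carrying three lysine-to-alanine substitutions (K554A, K556A, K644A). It is transcribed from the strong, very late polyhedrin promoter and terminated by an SV40 polyadenylation signal. The backbone supplies an N-terminal His10 tag and Twin-Strep-tag followed by a TEV protease site, allowing affinity purification and subsequent tag removal; the feature table detects only a short tag fragment in this region. In the opposite orientation, a baculovirus p10 promoter drives EYFP with an HSV TK polyadenylation signal, providing a fluorescent reporter that can be used to monitor infection. The short SET1 and large T antigen matches appear to be incidental fragment annotations. The construct is intended for recombinant expression of this mutant Vip1 fragment, and the associated publication concerns control of PPIP5K phosphatase activity in phosphate homeostasis.
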