Features (pLannotate 1.2.2; 15 found; start..end, strand, type, name):
      1..589     -  rep_origin     ori: high-copy-number ColE1/pMB1/pBR322/pUC origin of replication
    779..944     +  mobile_element Tn7L: mini-Tn7 element (left end of the Tn7 transposon) Tn7
    987..1036    -  CDS            SET1 (fragment): solubility-enhancement tag derived from T7 phage gene 10B
   1065..1199    -  polyA_signal   SV40 poly(A) signal: SV40 polyadenylation signal
   1222..1305    -  CDS            large T antigen (fragment): large T antigen from SV40 (simian virus 40)
   1391..3106    -  CDS            VIP1 (fragment): VIP1_YEAST - Experimental evidence at protein level: Swiss-Prot protein existence level 1. Bifunctional inositol kinase that acts in concert with the IP6K kinases to synthesize the diphosphate group-containing inositol pyrophosphates diphosphoinositol pentakisphosphate, PP-InsP5, and bis- diphosphoinositol tetrakisphosphate, (PP)2-InsP4 (PubMed:17412958). Phosphorylates inositol hexakisphosphate (InsP6) at positions 1 or 3 to produce PP-InsP5 which is in turn phosphorylated by IP6Ks to produce (PP)2-InsP4. Alternatively, phosphorylates at position 1 or 3 PP-InsP5, produced by IP6Ks from InsP6,
   3252..3269    -  CDS            capTEV™ (fragment): composite tag for in vivo biotinylation, TEV protease cleavage, and 6xHis tagging
   3313..3404    -  promoter       polyhedrin promoter: polh from Autographa californica; promoter for the baculovirus polyhedrin gene
   3449..3558    +  promoter       p10 promoter: baculovirus promoter for expression in insect cells
   3600..4316    +  CDS            EYFP: EYFP is a basic (constitutively fluorescent) green/yellow fluorescent protein published in 1996, derived from Aequorea victoria. It is reported to be a very rapidly-maturing weak dimer with high acid sensitivity.
   4408..4456    +  polyA_signal   HSV TK poly(A) signal: herpes simplex virus thymidine kinase polyadenylation signal (Cole and Stacy, 1985)
   4711..4744    -  protein_bind   loxP: Cre-mediated recombination occurs in the 8-bp core sequence (GCATACAT). Cre recombinase
   4815..4843    +  promoter       Pc promoter: intI1 (promoter lies within the coding sequence); class 1 integron promoter
   5032..5565    +  CDS            GmR: gentamycin acetyltransferase; aacC1; confers resistance to gentamycin
   5632..5855    +  mobile_element Tn7R: mini-Tn7 element (right end of the Tn7 transposon) Tn7
>Addgene plasmid #238328 | pBB3-ScVip1-536-1107-K554A-K556A-K644A | addgene full sequence | sequence record 475916 | Addgene NGS Result
TTTCCATAGGCTCCGCCCCCCTGACGAGCATCACAAAAATCGACGCTCAAGTCAGAGGTGGCGAAACCCG
ACAGGACTATAAAGATACCAGGCGTTTCCCCCTGGAAGCTCCCTCGTGCGCTCTCCTGTTCCGACCCTGC
CGCTTACCGGATACCTGTCCGCCTTTCTCCCTTCGGGAAGCGTGGCGCTTTCTCATAGCTCACGCTGTAG
GTATCTCAGTTCGGTGTAGGTCGTTCGCTCCAAGCTGGGCTGTGTGCACGAACCCCCCGTTCAGCCCGAC
CGCTGCGCCTTATCCGGTAACTATCGTCTTGAGTCCAACCCGGTAAGACACGACTTATCGCCACTGGCAG
CAGCCACTGGTAACAGGATTAGCAGAGCGAGGTATGTAGGCGGTGCTACAGAGTTCTTGAAGTGGTGGCC
TAACTACGGCTACACTAGAAGAACAGTATTTGGTATCTGCGCTCTGCTGAAGCCAGTTACCTTCGGAAAA
AGAGTTGGTAGCTCTTGATCCGGCAAACAAACCACCGCTGGTAGCGGTGGTTTTTTTGTTTGCAAGCAGC
AGATTACGCGCAGAAAAAAAGGATCTCAAGAAGATCCTTTGATCTTTTCTACGGGGTCTGACGCTCAGTG
GAACGAAAACTCACGTTAAGGGATTTTGGTCATGAGATTATCAAAAAGGATCTTCACCTAGATCCTTTTA
AATTAAAAATGAAGTTTTAAATCAATCTAAAGTATATATGAGTAAACTTGGTCTGACAGTTGACCCAAGT
CAACCGGTTGTGGGCGGACAAAATAGTTGGGAACTGGGAGGGGTGGAAATGGAGTTTTTAAGGATTATTT
AGGGAAGAGTGACAAAATAGATGGGAACTGGGTGTAGCGTCGTAAGCTAATACGAAAATTAAAAATGACA
AAATAGTTTGGAACTAGATTTCACTTATCTGGTTCCAATTAGATGGGTATACCCTAGGGGTTATGATAGT
TATTGCTCAGCGGTGGCAGCAGCCAACTCAGCTTCCTTTCGGGCTTTGTTAGCAGCCGGATCTTCTAGGC
TCAAGCAGTGATCAGATCCAGACATGATAAGATACATTGATGAGTTTGGACAAACCACAACTAGAATGCA
GTGAAAAAAATGCTTTATTTGTGAAATTTGTGATGCTATTGCTTTATTTGTAACCATTATAAGCTGCAAT
AAACAAGTTAACAACAACAATTGCATTCATTTTATGTTTCAGGTTCAGGGGGAGGTGTGGGAGGTTTTTT
AAAGCAAGTAAAACCTCTACAAATGTGGTATGGCTGATTATGATCCTCTAGTACTTCTCGACAAGCTTGT
CGAGACTGCAGGCTCTAGATTCGAAAGTCCGATTCGATCCTACTCGAGTGCGGCCGCTTATGAGGTGATG
TTCACGGGAGTGAACTTTGGAGGCATGATCACACGGGTGAACTTGTTACGCAGCTTCTGCTGCACGTAGT
CCATGTCGAGGTGCTTGGTCAGGGAGATCTTAGGGATGCAAGAGATGTAGTGACGGTCGTCCAATTGCAC
GTCCAGAGGGTCCTGAGTGTGGCAACCGGGAGACATCTTCAGACGGATAGAGTGGGACTTCTGGCCGGAA
GCGTCGGTGGACTCGTACAACTCGAAGGTGATCTGGGACAAGTAGTCCAGTTCGGGCAGAGCGTTGCGAG
CGATCCTCATGGGGATACCGCTTTCGTAGATGATGTTGAGCAGGGTGTAGATGTGGGACTCTTTGGTGAA
GTAAGCCACACAAGCGGGAGTCTCGCGGTTCTTCATGTCGCCGATGTCGTTCAGGATCTGCTTAGCCAGA
GGCAGAGAAGTCAGCAGGCCGATGTCCAGCTTCTCAGCGTCGGAGATACCGTACTCTTTGGGGCAGATGA
AGTCGAACAGGACCTTAGCCAGCTTGTACAGTTCGCGCAGCTGCATGAAACGGGGCTCGTCGAACTGGCT
AGAGGACTTGGGGTTACGAGCGGTTGAGGTCTTTCCAGACTCGAGCACCCAGCCGAGAGAACCCACGGAG
TTGGAGGAGTTCTTGCCGGAGTTGTTCATGGAGTGGGAGTCGATGATCTTGAAGTTGTTCTTGGCCAGGA
CGTTGATGGGGTAACGATCCACCAGGGAGTGAGAACCGAGTTCGTCAGCGATAGCCTCGTTAGGCAGGCC
GGGGTCGAAGATGTTCTCCAAGAACTGACGGTTGTGCAGAGCGTCGTACTTCATGGTGTCGTACAGCTCG
GAGATCTTGGAAGGGTCGACCTTCTCGGCGTTGTTGAACTCTTTGAAAAGCTTGTCCCAACGCTCTTTGA
ACAGGCTGGGGTCCTCAGAGGTGCACCAACGGGTCTGCATGGAGTTCACGTCTTTCTTGGCGAAGTTGTT
ATCCATGATTTTCTTGTGGTAGTTCATCAGCTCGACCACACGCTTGATGACCAGGTAAGGCTCGGGCATC
TTGGAGGGCCAAGCGAATTGAGGAGGAGCCTCTTTGCCCTCGCGCAGCAGGGGCTTCAACTTCTTCTTGA
CTTTGTCCATGAGGTCCTTAGCAGCGTTGGAGTCGTCCAGCAGGTCCTTGCGGATAGAGATCTCGTCGGA
ACCCAGCTCGTCAGCACCGAACAGAGCACGGGTCCAGTACTGAGCAGTGTGCAGCACACGACGCTCGGAG
GAGCTGAAGATCTTGATATTCTGCAGGATGGACTTGTTCAACAGGTCGAAGTCTTGACGCATCTGCTCTC
CCAGCTCGGTAGCCTGGTACTTAGCGGAGTGAGTAGGCTCGCCACCCCAAGCCAGGATGAACTGCACCTT
CTCGACCTCGTTCTCTTTGTTCAGCACTGGCTTCAGCTGGATCTTGGTGCCGGGGAAGTTCAGCTTCTTC
TCGAGAGCGTTAGCCAGCACCTTGATCTTAGCGGGGTTGCCAGCCTTCTCGTCCAGAGCGATACGCAGAG
CCTGCAGCACGATCTTCAGATCGTTCACGTTACGGATGACGACTTCCTCTTTGTGACCCTTCAGCAGGGA
GATGAAGATGGGGCTAGTGAAGGAGTGCTTGAAAGCTTGAGCAGGAGTACGGTCAGCGTGACGGATGATG
ATGGCGAGGCCCTTGAACACCCATTTGGCACCTTGGAAGTACAGGTTCTCGCCGGAACCGGAGCCCTTTT
CGAATTGAGGGTGGCTCCAAGCAGAACCACCGGATCCGCCACCGGAACCACCACCCTTCTCGAACTGGGG
GTGGGACCAGCTAGCACCGTGGTGGTGATGGTGATGATGATGATGATGCTTCATCCGCGCCCGATGGTGG
GACGGTATGAATAATCCGGAATATTTATAGGTTTTTTTATTACAAAACTGTTACGAAAACAGTAAAATAC
TTATTTATTTGCGAGATGGTTATCATTTTAATTATCTCCATGATCTATTAATATTCCGGAGTAGGTCGCG
AATCGATACTAGTATACGGACCTTTAATTCAACCCAACACAATATATTATAGTTAAATAAGAATTATTAT
CAAATCATTTGTATATTAATTAAAATACTATACTGTAAATTACATTTTATTTACAATCACTCGACGAAGA
CTTGATCACCCGGGCGGTCCGAAACCATGATGGTGAGCAAGGGCGAGGAGCTGTTCACCGGGGTGGTGCC
CATCCTGGTCGAGCTGGACGGCGACGTAAACGGCCACAAGTTCAGCGTGTCCGGCGAGGGCGAGGGCGAT
GCCACCTACGGCAAGCTGACCCTGAAGTTCATCTGCACCACCGGCAAGCTGCCCGTGCCCTGGCCCACCC
TCGTGACCACCTTCGGCTACGGCCTGCAGTGCTTCGCCCGCTACCCCGACCACATGAAGCAGCACGACTT
CTTCAAGTCCGCCATGCCCGAAGGCTACGTCCAGGAGCGCACCATCTTCTTCAAGGACGACGGCAACTAC
AAGACCCGCGCCGAGGTGAAGTTCGAGGGCGACACCCTGGTGAACCGCATCGAGCTGAAGGGTATCGACT
TCAAGGAGGACGGCAACATCCTGGGGCACAAGCTGGAGTACAACTACAACAGCCACAACGTCTATATCAT
GGCCGACAAGCAGAAGAACGGCATCAAGGTGAACTTCAAGATCCGCCACAACATCGAGGACGGCAGCGTG
CAGCTCGCCGACCACTACCAGCAGAACACCCCCATCGGCGACGGCCCCGTGCTGCTGCCCGACAACCACT
ACCTGAGCTACCAGTCCGCCCTGAGCAAAGACCCCAACGAGAAGCGCGATCACATGGTCCTGCTGGAGTT
CGTGACCGCCGCCGGGATCACTCTCGGCATGGACGAGCTGTACAAGTAGGATCGAATCGGAGCATGCGGT
ACCGGGAGATGGGGGAGGCTAACTGAAACACGGAAGGAGACAATACCGGAAGGAACCCGCGCTATGACGG
CAATAAAAAGACAGAATAAAACGCACGGGTGTTGGGTCGTTTGTTCATAAACGCGGGGTTCGGTCCCAGG
GCTGGCACTCTGTCGATACCCCACCGAGACCCCATTGGGACCAATACGCCCGCGTTTCTTCCTTTTCCCC
ACCCCAACCCCCAAGTTCGGGTGAAGGCCCAGGGCTCGCAGCCAACGTCGGGGCGGCAAGCCCTGCCATA
GCCACTACGGGTACGTTTAAACCTTCCGGAGTAGGTCGCGAATCGATACTAGTGTTTAAACTCGCTACCT
TAGGACCGTTATAGTTACAGATAACTTCGTATAATGTATGCTATACGAAGTTATGGCGACTTCGCTGCTG
CCCAAGGTTGCCGGGTGACGCACACCGTGGAAACGGATGAAGGCACGAACCCAGTTGACATAAGCCTGTT
CGGTTCGTAAACTGTAATGCAAGTAGCGTATGCGCTCACGCAACTGGTCCAGAACCTTGACCGAACGCAG
CGGTGGTAACGGCGCAGTGGCGGTTTTCATGGCTTGTTATGACTGTTTTTTTGTACAGTCTATGCCTCGG
GCATCCAAGCAGCAAGCGCGTTACGCCGTGGGTCGATGTTTGATGTTATGGAGCAGCAACGATGTTACGC
AGCAGCAACGATGTTACGCAGCAGGGCAGTCGCCCTAAAACAAAGTTAGGTGGCTCAAGTATGGGCATCA
TTCGCACATGTAGGCTCGGCCCTGACCAAGTCAAATCCATGCGGGCTGCTCTTGATCTTTTCGGTCGTGA
GTTCGGAGACGTAGCCACCTACTCCCAACATCAGCCGGACTCCGATTACCTCGGGAACTTGCTCCGTAGT
AAGACATTCATCGCGCTTGCTGCCTTCGACCAAGAAGCGGTTGTTGGCGCTCTCGCGGCTTACGTTCTGC
CCAAGTTTGAGCAGCCGCGTAGTGAGATCTATATCTATGATCTCGCAGTCTCCGGCGAGCACCGGAGGCA
GGGCATTGCCACCGCGCTCATCAATCTCCTCAAGCATGAGGCCAACGCGCTTGGTGCTTATGTGATCTAC
GTGCAAGCAGATTACGGTGACGATCCCGCAGTGGCTCTCTATACAAAGTTGGGCATACGGGAAGAAGTGA
TGCACTTTGATATCGACCCAAGTACCGCCACCTAACAATTCGTTCAAGCCGAGATCGGCTTCCCGGCCGC
GGAGTTGTTCGGTAAATTGTCACAACGCCGCGAATATAGTCTTTACATGCCCTTGGCCACGCCCCTCTTT
AATACGACGGGCAATTTGCACTTCAGAAAATGAAGAGTTTGCTTTAGCCATAACAAAAGTCCAGTATGCT
TTTTCACAGCATAACTGGACTGATTTCAGTTTACAACTATTCTGTCTAGTTTAAGACTTTATTGTCATAG
TTTAGATCTATTTTGTTCAGTTTAAGACTTTATTGTCCGCCCACACCCGCTTACGCAGGGCATCTGCGCA
TCCACAGGAAGAGCGACCCAAGTCAATCAGGGGATAACGCAGGAAAGAACATGTGAGCAAAAGGCCAGCA
AAAGGCCAGGAACCGTAAAAAGGCCGCGTTGCTGGCGTT
